>Addgene plasmid #90663 | DYNLL2 A10.5 gRNA | addgene full sequence | sequence record 183353 | Addgene NGS Result
AAACCGCCTCTCCCCGCGCGTTGGCCGATTCATTAATGCAGCTGGCACGACAGGTTTCCCGACTGGAAAG
CGGGCAGTGAGCGCAACGCAATTAATGTGAGTTAGCTCACTCATTAGGCACCCCAGGCTTTACACTTTAT
GCTTCCGGCTCGTATGTTGTGTGGAATTGTGAGCGGATAACAATTTCACACAGGAAACAGCTATGACCAT
GATTACGCCAAGCGCGCAATTAACCCTCACTAAAGGGAACAAAAGCTGGAGCTGCAAGCTTAATGTAGTC
TTATGCAATACTCTTGTAGTCTTGCAACATGGTAACGATGAGTTAGCAACATGCCTTACAAGGAGAGAAA
AAGCACCGTGCATGCCGATTGGTGGAAGTAAGGTGGTACGATCGTGCCTTATTAGGAAGGCAACAGACGG
GTCTGACATGGATTGGACGAACCACTGAATTGCCGCATTGCAGAGATATTGTATTTAAGTGCCTAGCTCG
ATACATAAACGGGTCTCTCTGGTTAGACCAGATCTGAGCCTGGGAGCTCTCTGGCTAACTAGGGAACCCA
CTGCTTAAGCCTCAATAAAGCTTGCCTTGAGTGCTTCAAGTAGTGTGTGCCCGTCTGTTGTGTGACTCTG
GTAACTAGAGATCCCTCAGACCCTTTTAGTCAGTGTGGAAAATCTCTAGCAGTGGCGCCCGAACAGGGAC
TTGAAAGCGAAAGGGAAACCAGAGGAGCTCTCTCGACGCAGGACTCGGCTTGCTGAAGCGCGCACGGCAA
GAGGCGAGGGGCGGCGACTGGTGAGTACGCCAAAAATTTTGACTAGCGGAGGCTAGAAGGAGAGAGATGG
GTGCGAGAGCGTCAGTATTAAGCGGGGGAGAATTAGATCGCGATGGGAAAAAATTCGGTTAAGGCCAGGG
GGAAAGAAAAAATATAAATTAAAACATATAGTATGGGCAAGCAGGGAGCTAGAACGATTCGCAGTTAATC
CTGGCCTGTTAGAAACATCAGAAGGCTGTAGACAAATACTGGGACAGCTACAACCATCCCTTCAGACAGG
ATCAGAAGAACTTAGATCATTATATAATACAGTAGCAACCCTCTATTGTGTGCATCAAAGGATAGAGATA
AAAGACACCAAGGAAGCTTTAGACAAGATAGAGGAAGAGCAAAACAAAAGTAAGACCACCGCACAGCAAG
CGGCCGCTGATCTTCAGACCTGGAGGAGGAGATATGAGGGACAATTGGAGAAGTGAATTATATAAATATA
AAGTAGTAAAAATTGAACCATTAGGAGTAGCACCCACCAAGGCAAAGAGAAGAGTGGTGCAGAGAGAAAA
AAGAGCAGTGGGAATAGGAGCTTTGTTCCTTGGGTTCTTGGGAGCAGCAGGAAGCACTATGGGCGCAGCG
TCAATGACGCTGACGGTACAGGCCAGACAATTATTGTCTGGTATAGTGCAGCAGCAGAACAATTTGCTGA
GGGCTATTGAGGCGCAACAGCATCTGTTGCAACTCACAGTCTGGGGCATCAAGCAGCTCCAGGCAAGAAT
CCTGGCTGTGGAAAGATACCTAAAGGATCAACAGCTCCTGGGGATTTGGGGTTGCTCTGGAAAACTCATT
TGCACCACTGCTGTGCCTTGGAATGCTAGTTGGAGTAATAAATCTCTGGAACAGATTTGGAATCACACGA
CCTGGATGGAGTGGGACAGAGAAATTAACAATTACACAAGCTTAATACACTCCTTAATTGAAGAATCGCA
AAACCAGCAAGAAAAGAATGAACAAGAATTATTGGAATTAGATAAATGGGCAAGTTTGTGGAATTGGTTT
AACATAACAAATTGGCTGTGGTATATAAAATTATTCATAATGATAGTAGGAGGCTTGGTAGGTTTAAGAA
TAGTTTTTGCTGTACTTTCTATAGTGAATAGAGTTAGGCAGGGATATTCACCATTATCGTTTCAGACCCA
CCTCCCAACCCCGAGGGGACCCAGAGAGGGCCTATTTCCCATGATTCCTTCATATTTGCATATACGATAC
AAGGCTGTTAGAGAGATAATTAGAATTAATTTGACTGTAAACACAAAGATATTAGTACAAAATACGTGAC
GTAGAAAGTAATAATTTCTTGGGTAGTTTGCAGTTTTAAAATTATGTTTTAAAATGGACTATCATATGCT
TACCGTAACTTGAAAGTATTTCGATTTCTTGGCTTTATATATCTTGTGGAAAGGACGAAACACCGGCCTG
CGTGGCGCAGTCAAGTTTAAGAGCTATGCTGGAAACAGCATAGCAAGTTTAAATAAGGCTAGTCCGTTAT
CAACTTGAAAAAGTGGCACCGAGTCGGTGCTTTTTTTGAATTCTAGATCTTGAGACAAATGGCAGTATTC
ATCCACAATTTTAAAAGAAAAGGGGGGATTGGGGGGTACAGTGCAGGGGAAAGAATAGTAGACATAATAG
CAACAGACATACAAACTAAAGAATTACAAAAACAAATTACAAAAATTCAAAATTTTCGGGTTTATTACAG
GGACAGCAGAGATCCACTTTGGCGCCGGCTCGAGTGGCTCCGGTGCCCGTCAGTGGGCAGAGCGCACATC
GCCCACAGTCCCCGAGAAGTTGGGGGGAGGGGTCGGCAATTGAACCGGTGCCTAGAGAAGGTGGCGCGGG
GTAAACTGGGAAAGTGATGTCGTGTACTGGCTCCGCCTTTTTCCCGAGGGTGGGGGAGAACCGTATATAA
GTGCAGTAGTCGCCGTGAACGTTCTTTTTCGCAACGGGTTTGCCGCCAGAACACAGGTGTCGTGACGCGG
GATCCGCCACCATGACCGAGTACAAGCCCACGGTGCGCCTCGCCACCCGCGACGACGTCCCCAGGGCCGT
ACGCACCCTCGCCGCCGCGTTCGCCGACTACCCCGCCACGCGCCACACCGTCGATCCGGACCGCCACATC
GAGCGGGTCACCGAGCTGCAAGAACTCTTCCTCACGCGCGTCGGGCTCGACATCGGCAAGGTGTGGGTCG
CGGACGACGGCGCCGCGGTGGCGGTCTGGACCACGCCGGAGAGCGTCGAAGCGGGGGCGGTGTTCGCCGA
GATCGGCCCGCGCATGGCCGAGTTGAGCGGTTCCCGGCTGGCCGCGCAGCAACAGATGGAAGGCCTCCTG
GCGCCGCACCGGCCCAAGGAGCCCGCGTGGTTCCTGGCCACCGTCGGAGTCTCGCCCGACCACCAGGGCA
AGGGTCTGGGCAGCGCCGTCGTGCTCCCCGGAGTGGAGGCGGCCGAGCGCGCCGGGGTGCCCGCCTTCCT
GGAGACCTCCGCGCCCCGCAACCTCCCCTTCTACGAGCGGCTCGGCTTCACCGTCACCGCCGACGTCGAG
GTGCCCGAAGGACCGCGCACCTGGTGCATGACCCGCAAGCCCGGTGCCTGAACGCGTTAAGTCGACAATC
AACCTCTGGATTACAAAATTTGTGAAAGATTGACTGGTATTCTTAACTATGTTGCTCCTTTTACGCTATG
TGGATACGCTGCTTTAATGCCTTTGTATCATGCTATTGCTTCCCGTATGGCTTTCATTTTCTCCTCCTTG
TATAAATCCTGGTTGCTGTCTCTTTATGAGGAGTTGTGGCCCGTTGTCAGGCAACGTGGCGTGGTGTGCA
CTGTGTTTGCTGACGCAACCCCCACTGGTTGGGGCATTGCCACCACCTGTCAGCTCCTTTCCGGGACTTT
CGCTTTCCCCCTCCCTATTGCCACGGCGGAACTCATCGCCGCCTGCCTTGCCCGCTGCTGGACAGGGGCT
CGGCTGTTGGGCACTGACAATTCCGTGGTGTTGTCGGGGAAATCATCGTCCTTTCCTTGGCTGCTCGCCT
GTGTTGCCACCTGGATTCTGCGCGGGACGTCCTTCTGCTACGTCCCTTCGGCCCTCAATCCAGCGGACCT
TCCTTCCCGCGGCCTGCTGCCGGCTCTGCGGCCTCTTCCGCGTCTTCGCCTTCGCCCTCAGACGAGTCGG
ATCTCCCTTTGGGCCGCCTCCCCGCGTCGACTTTAAGACCAATGACTTACAAGGCAGCTGTAGATCTTAG
CCACTTTTTAAAAGAAAAGGGGGGACTGGAAGGGCTAATTCACTCCCAACGAAGACAAGATCTGCTTTTT
GCTTGTACTGGGTCTCTCTGGTTAGACCAGATCTGAGCCTGGGAGCTCTCTGGCTAACTAGGGAACCCAC
TGCTTAAGCCTCAATAAAGCTTGCCTTGAGTGCTTCAAGTAGTGTGTGCCCGTCTGTTGTGTGACTCTGG
TAACTAGAGATCCCTCAGACCCTTTTAGTCAGTGTGGAAAATCTCTAGCAGTACGTATAGTAGTTCATGT
CATCTTATTATTCAGTATTTATAACTTGCAAAGAAATGAATATCAGAGAGTGAGAGGAACTTGTTTATTG
CAGCTTATAATGGTTACAAATAAAGCAATAGCATCACAAATTTCACAAATAAAGCATTTTTTTCACTGCA
TTCTAGTTGTGGTTTGTCCAAACTCATCAATGTATCTTATCATGTCTGGCTCTAGCTATCCCGCCCCTAA
CTCCGCCCATCCCGCCCCTAACTCCGCCCAGTTCCGCCCATTCTCCGCCCCATGGCTGACTAATTTTTTT
TATTTATGCAGAGGCCGAGGCCGCCTCGGCCTCTGAGCTATTCCAGAAGTAGTGAGGAGGCTTTTTTGGA
GGCCTAGGGACGTACCCAATTCGCCCTATAGTGAGTCGTATTACGCGCGCTCACTGGCCGTCGTTTTACA
ACGTCGTGACTGGGAAAACCCTGGCGTTACCCAACTTAATCGCCTTGCAGCACATCCCCCTTTCGCCAGC
TGGCGTAATAGCGAAGAGGCCCGCACCGATCGCCCTTCCCAACAGTTGCGCAGCCTGAATGGCGAATGGG
[124 nt withheld, positions 4901-5024]
C
[91 nt withheld, positions 5026-5116]
A
[49 nt withheld, positions 5118-5166]
CCTTTGACGTTGGAGTCCACGTTCTTT
[37 nt withheld, positions 5194-5230]
ACCCTATCTCGGTCTATTCTTTTGATTTATAAGGGATTTTGCCGATTTCGGCCTATTGGTTAAAAAATGA
GCTGATTTAACAAAAATTTAACGCGAATTTTAACAAAATATTAACGCTTACAATTTAGGTGGCACTTTTC
GGGGAAATGTGCGCGGAACCCCTATTTGTTTATTTTTCTAAATACATTCAAATATGTATCCGCTCATGAG
ACAATAACCCTGATAAATGCTTCAATAATATTGAAAAAGGAAGAGTATGAGTATTCAACATTTCCGTGTC
GCCCTTATTCCCTTTTTTGCGGCATTTTGCCTTCCTGTTTTTGCTCACCCAGAAACGCTGGTGAAAGTAA
AAGATGCTGAAGATCAGTTGGGTGCACGAGTGGGTTACATCGAACTGGATCTCAACAGCGGTAAGATCCT
TGAGAGTTTTCGCCCCGAAGAACGTTTTCCAATGATGAGCACTTTTAAAGTTCTGCTATGTGGCGCGGTA
TTATCCCGTATTGACGCCGGGCAAGAGCAACTCGGTCGCCGCATACACTATTCTCAGAATGACTTGGTTG
AGTACTCACCAGTCACAGAAAAGCATCTTACGGATGGCATGACAGTAAGAGAATTATGCAGTGCTGCCAT
AACCATGAGTGATAACACTGCGGCCAACTTACTTCTGACAACGATCGGAGGACCGAAGGAGCTAACCGCT
TTTTTGCACAACATGGGGGATCATGTAACTCGCCTTGATCGTTGGGAACCGGAGCTGAATGAAGCCATAC
CAAACGACGAGCGTGACACCACGATGCCTGTAGCAATGGCAACAACGTTGCGCAAACTATTAACTGGCGA
ACTACTTACTCTAGCTTCCCGGCAACAATTAATAGACTGGATGGAGGCGGATAAAGTTGCAGGACCACTT
CTGCGCTCGGCCCTTCCGGCTGGCTGGTTTATTGCTGATAAATCTGGAGCCGGTGAGCGTGGGTCTCGCG
GTATCATTGCAGCACTGGGGCCAGATGGTAAGCCCTCCCGTATCGTAGTTATCTACACGACGGGGAGTCA
GGCAACTATGGATGAACGAAATAGACAGATCGCTGAGATAGGTGCCTCACTGATTAAGCATTGGTAACTG
TCAGACCAAGTTTACTCATATATACTTTAGATTGATTTAAAACTTCATTTTTAATTTAAAAGGATCTAGG
TGAAGATCCTTTTTGATAATCTCATGACCAAAATCCCTTAACGTGAGTTTTCGTTCCACTGAGCGTCAGA
CCCCGTAGAAAAGATCAAAGGATCTTCTTGAGATCCTTTTTTTCTGCGCGTAATCTGCTGCTTGCAAACA
AAAAAACCACCGCTACCAGCGGTGGTTTGTTTGCCGGATCAAGAGCTACCAACTCTTTTTCCGAAGGTAA
CTGGCTTCAGCAGAGCGCAGATACCAAATACTGTTCTTCTAGTGTAGCCGTAGTTAGGCCACCACTTCAA
GAACTCTGTAGCACCGCCTACATACCTCGCTCTGCTAATCCTGTTACCAGTGGCTGCTGCCAGTGGCGAT
AAGTCGTGTCTTACCGGGTTGGACTCAAGACGATAGTTACCGGATAAGGCGCAGCGGTCGGGCTGAACGG
GGGGTTCGTGCACACAGCCCAGCTTGGAGCGAACGACCTACACCGAACTGAGATACCTACAGCGTGAGCT
ATGAGAAAGCGCCACGCTTCCCGAAGGGAGAAAGGCGGACAGGTATCCGGTAAGCGGCAGGGTCGGAACA
GGAGAGCGCACGAGGGAGCTTCCAGGGGGAAACGCCTGGTATCTTTATAGTCCTGTCGGGTTTCGCCACC
TCTGACTTGAGCGTCGATTTTTGTGATGCTCGTCAGGGGGGCGGAGCCTATGGAAAAACGCCAGCAACGC
GGCCTTTTTACGGTTCCTGGCCTTTTGCTGGCCTTTTGCTCACATGTTCTTTCCTGCGTTATCCCCTGAT
TCTGTGGATAACCGTATTACCGCCTTTGAGTGAGCTGATACCGCTCGCCGCAGCCGAACGACCGAGCGCA
GCGAGTCAGTGAGCGAGGAAGCGGAAGAGCGCCCAATACGC
Features (pLannotate 1.2.2; 27 found; start..end, strand, type, name):
     93..114     +  protein_bind   CAP binding site: CAP binding activates transcription in the presence of cAMP. E. coli catabolite activator protein
    129..159     +  promoter       lac promoter: promoter for the E. coli lac operon
    167..183     +  protein_bind   lac operator: The lac repressor binds to the lac operator to inhibit transcription in E. coli. This inhibition can be relieved by adding lactose or isopropyl-β-D-thiogalactopyranoside (IPTG). lac repressor encoded by lacI
    228..246     +  promoter       T3 promoter: promoter for bacteriophage T3 RNA polymerase
    274..500     +  promoter       RSV promoter: Rous sarcoma virus enhancer/promoter
    501..681     +  LTR            5' LTR (truncated): truncated 5' long terminal repeat (LTR) from HIV-1
    728..853     +  misc_feature   HIV-1 Ψ: packaging signal of human immunodeficiency virus type 1
    837..1200    +  CDS            HIV-1 gag (fragment): gag protein from human immunodeficiency virus 1; gag
   1346..1579    +  misc_feature   RRE: The Rev response element (RRE) of HIV-1 allows for Rev-dependent mRNA export from the nucleus to the cytoplasm.
   1956..1982    +  CDS            Rev (fragment): human immunodeficiency virus 1 (HIV-1) Rev protein; rev; enhances nuclear export of unspliced and incompletely spliced viral mRNAs
   1986..2226    +  promoter       U6 promoter: RNA polymerase III promoter for human U6 snRNA
   2273..2340    +  misc_RNA       tracrRNA (fragment): trans-activating CRISPR RNA for the Streptococcus pyogenes CRISPR/Cas9 system
   2389..2506    +  misc_feature   cPPT/CTS: central polypurine tract and central termination sequence of HIV-1
   2575..2786    +  promoter       EF-1α core promoter: core promoter for human elongation factor EF-1α
   2812..3411    +  CDS            PuroR (fragment): puromycin N-acetyltransferase; pac from Streptomyces; confers resistance to puromycin
   3427..4015    +  misc_feature   WPRE: woodchuck hepatitis virus posttranscriptional regulatory element
   4066..4085    +  misc_feature   cPPT/CTS (fragment): central polypurine tract and central termination sequence of HIV-1
   4087..4320    +  LTR            3' LTR (ΔU3): self-inactivating 3' long terminal repeat (LTR) from HIV-1
   4398..4519    +  polyA_signal   SV40 poly(A) signal: SV40 polyadenylation signal
   4559..4694    +  rep_origin     SV40 ori: SV40 origin of replication
   4715..4733    -  promoter       T7 promoter: promoter for bacteriophage T7 RNA polymerase
   4741..4896    +  CDS            lacZα (fragment): LacZα fragment of β-galactosidase; lacZ fragment
   4901..5329    +  rep_origin     f1 ori (sequence partly withheld): f1 bacteriophage origin of replication; arrow indicates direction of (+) strand synthesis
   5382..5486    +  promoter       AmpR promoter: bla
   5487..6347    +  CDS            AmpR: β-lactamase; bla; confers resistance to ampicillin, carbenicillin, and related antibiotics
   6518..7106    +  rep_origin     ori: high-copy-number ColE1/pMB1/pBR322/pUC origin of replication
   7289..80      +  CDS            lacI (fragment) (across the origin): lac repressor; lacI; The lac repressor binds to the lac operator to inhibit transcription in E. coli. This inhibition can be relieved by adding lactose or isopropyl-β-D-thiogalactopyranoside (IPTG).
