[The description below was written by a language model from this plasmid's Addgene catalogue record and pLannotate feature annotations shown in this document.]
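Description:
DYNLL2 A10.5 gRNA is a third-generation lentiviral CRISPR guide plasmid built on the pLenti-sgRNA backbone, carrying a single guide RNA directed against human DYNLL2, which encodes a dynein light chain. The guide was inserted between two BsmBI sites that were destroyed during cloning, placing the spacer directly downstream of the human U6 RNA polymerase III promoter and upstream of the Streptococcus pyogenes sgRNA scaffold (annotated as a tracrRNA fragment). The plasmid does not encode Cas9, so the nuclease must be supplied separately, for example from a Cas9-expressing cell line. A second cassette uses the EF-1α core promoter to drive puromycin N-acetyltransferase, followed by a WPRE to enhance transcript expression, allowing puromycin selection of transduced mammalian cells.

The viral framework is typical of a self-inactivating HIV-1 transfer vector. An RSV promoter fused to a truncated 5' LTR makes genomic RNA transcription Tat-independent, and it is followed by the Ψ packaging signal with a gag fragment, the RRE for Rev-dependent nuclear export, a cPPT/CTS, and a ΔU3 3' LTR. Packaging functions must be provided in trans. Outside the LTRs are an SV40 poly(A) signal and SV40 origin, an f1 origin, and remnants of lac and phage promoter elements. In E. coli the plasmid replicates from a high-copy ColE1/pUC-type origin and is selected with ampicillin.

The sequenced record is 7,301 nt, which is smaller than the 9,151 bp listed for the empty backbone, possibly because a stuffer was removed on guide insertion, although the record does not say so. The construct belongs to a guide series used for large-scale knockout analysis of cell-cycle genes in human cells.
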