Addgene plasmid #90663: DYNLL2 A10.5 gRNA
Purpose: 3rd generation lentiviral gRNA plasmid targeting human DYNLL2
Depositing lab: Iain Cheeseman. Depositing organization: Whitehead Institute for Biomedical Research. Publication: Large-Scale Analysis of CRISPR/Cas9 Cell-Cycle Knockouts Reveals the Diversity of p53-Dependent Responses to Cell-Cycle Defects. McKinley KL, Cheeseman IM. Dev Cell. 2017 Feb 27;40(4):405-420.e2. doi: 10.1016/j.devcel.2017.01.012. Epub 2017 Feb 16. PubMed 28216383.
Backbone
  Vector backbone: pLenti-sgRNA
  Backbone manufacturer: Eric Lander & David Sabatini labs (Addgene plasmid #71409)
  Backbone size w/o insert (bp): 9151
  Vector type: Lentiviral, CRISPR
  Selectable markers: Puromycin
Growth in bacteria
  Bacterial resistance: Ampicillin, 100 μg/mL
  Growth temperature: 37°C
  Growth strain: NEB Stable
  Copy number: Unknown
Gene/Insert
  Gene/Insert name: DYNLL2 (Guide Designation A10.5) (alt name: pKMKO series)
  gRNA/shRNA sequence: CACCGGCCTGCGTGGCGCAGTCAA
  Species: H. sapiens (human)
  Promoter: U6
  Cloning method: Restriction Enzyme; 5′ cloning site BsmBI (destroyed during cloning); 3′ cloning site BsmBI (destroyed during cloning)
  Sequencing primers: 5′ hU6-F (5'-GAGGGCCTATTTCCCATGATT-3'); 3′ EF1a-R (5'-CACGGCGACTACTGCACTTA-3')
Terms and licenses: Academic/Nonprofit Terms; Industry Terms: Not Available to Industry
Depositor comments: Please note that gRNA target sequence listed is not strictly the 20nt spacer sequence, but also contains the 5' BsmBI overhang. For more information about knockout human cell lines generated using this plasmid, please see http://cellcycleknockouts.wi.mit.edu/ .
How to cite: DYNLL2 A10.5 gRNA was a gift from Iain Cheeseman (Addgene plasmid # 90663 ; http://n2t.net/addgene:90663 ; RRID:Addgene_90663)
